Addgene plasmid #155341: SZ_EC_02
Purpose: Overexpression of xylose utilization genes of Yarrowia lipolytica using EasyCloneYALI. Cut with NotI to linearize repair fragment for C3 locus, overexpressing XK, XDH, and XR
Depositing lab: Jens Nielsen. Depositing organization: Chalmers University of Technology. Publication: Tolerance of Yarrowia lipolytica to inhibitors commonly found in lignocellulosic hydrolysates. Konzock O, Zaghen S, Norbeck J. BMC Microbiol. 2021 Mar 8;21(1):77. doi: 10.1186/s12866-021-02126-0. PubMed 33685391.
Backbone
  Vector backbone: pCfB6630
  Backbone size w/o insert (bp): 2833
  Total vector size (bp): 11624
  Vector type: Yeast Expression ; EasyCloneYALI insert vector
Growth in bacteria
  Bacterial resistance: Ampicillin, 100 μg/mL
  Growth temperature: 37°C
  Growth strain: DH5alpha
  Copy number: High Copy
Gene/Insert 1
  Gene/Insert name: tef1 promoter - xylulose kinase - pex20 terminator (alt names: XK; YALI1_F14583g; YALI0E12463p)
  Species: Yarrowia lipolytica
  Insert size (bp): 2360
  Promoter: tef1
  Cloning method: Gibson Cloning
  Sequencing primers: 5′ ACGCAACTAACATGAATGAATACG; 3′ ATCGCagagaccgggttggc
Gene/Insert 2
  Gene/Insert name: pyk1 promoter - xylose reductase - pex16 terminator (alt names: XR; YALI1_D09870g)
  Species: Yarrowia lipolytica
  Insert size (bp): 2387
  Promoter: pyk1
  Cloning method: Gibson Cloning
  Sequencing primers: 5′ aagcttcgagaagcccgaac; 3′ tgcgcgcttctgttgtttgc
Gene/Insert 3
  Gene/Insert name: gapdh promoter - xylitol dehydrogenase - lip2 terminator (alt names: XDH; YALI1_E15452g)
  Species: Yarrowia lipolytica
  Insert size (bp): 3024
  Promoter: gapdh
  Cloning method: Gibson Cloning
  Sequencing primers: 5′ ggttgaaatgaatcggccgac; 3′ ggttgaaatgaatcggccgac
Terms and licenses: Academic/Nonprofit Terms; Industry Terms: Not Available to Industry
Depositor comments: Please note that there are a few differences between the Addgene NGS result and depositor's sequence. These discrepancies do not affect plasmid function.
How to cite: SZ_EC_02 was a gift from Jens Nielsen (Addgene plasmid # 155341 ; http://n2t.net/addgene:155341 ; RRID:Addgene_155341)
