[The description below was written by a language model from this plasmid's Addgene catalogue record and pLannotate feature annotations shown in this document.]
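Description:
SZ_EC_02 is an EasyCloneYALI integrative vector built on the pCfB6630 backbone, designed to overexpress the native xylose utilization pathway of the oleaginous yeast Yarrowia lipolytica. It is about 11.6 kb in total and is propagated in E. coli as a high-copy plasmid, using a ColE1/pUC-type origin and an ampicillin resistance gene (β-lactamase) with its own promoter. The record lists no yeast replication origin or yeast selectable marker. Instead, the plasmid is cut with NotI to release a linear repair fragment that integrates at the C3 chromosomal locus.

The payload consists of three Y. lipolytica expression cassettes assembled by Gibson cloning, each with a different promoter and terminator. Xylulose kinase (XK) is under the tef1 promoter with the pex20 terminator, xylose reductase (XR) is under the pyk1 promoter with the pex16 terminator, and xylitol dehydrogenase (XDH) is under the gapdh promoter with the lip2 terminator. Together these enzymes convert xylose to xylitol, then to xylulose, and finally to xylulose-5-phosphate.

The automated annotation detects only two of the three coding regions, and only by homology: a sorbitol dehydrogenase-like ORF that probably corresponds to XDH, and a Candida xylose reductase-like ORF that probably corresponds to XR. XK, the promoters, the terminators and the homology arms are not annotated. The other small hits (minimal FRT matches, fragments of rrnB terminators, KanR, lacZα and HUL5) are partial matches whose function the record does not establish. The depositor notes minor differences between the sequencing result and the reference sequence that do not affect function. The associated work concerns Y. lipolytica and lignocellulosic hydrolysates, where xylose is a major sugar.
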