Features (pLannotate 1.2.2; 13 found; start..end, strand, type, name):
    998..2065    +  CDS            SOR1: DHSO1_YEAST - Also known as SDH1 From Saccharomyces cerevisiae (strain ATCC 204508 / S288c) (Baker's yeast).
   2585..3019    -  CDS            HUL5 (fragment): HUL5_YEAST - Experimental evidence at protein level: Swiss-Prot protein existence level 1. Probable E3 ubiquitin-protein ligase which accepts ubiquitin from an E2 ubiquitin-conjugating enzyme in the form of a thioester and then directly transfers the ubiquitin to targeted substrates. Non essential. From Saccharomyces cerevisiae (strain ATCC 204508 / S288c) (Baker's yeast).
   3532..3565    -  protein_bind   FRT (minimal): supports FLP-mediated excision but not integration (Turan and Bode, 2011) FLP recombinase from the Saccharomyces cerevisiae 2μ plasmid
   3609..3649    -  terminator     rrnB T1 terminator (fragment): transcription terminator T1 from the E. coli rrnB gene
   3651..3766    -  ncRNA          5S rRNA: Accession: RF00001 - 5S ribosomal RNA
   3797..3821    +  CDS            KanR (fragment): aminoglycoside phosphotransferase; aph(3')-Ia; confers resistance to kanamycin
   3851..3947    +  promoter       AmpR promoter (fragment): bla
   3950..4810    +  CDS            AmpR: β-lactamase; bla; confers resistance to ampicillin, carbenicillin, and related antibiotics
   4932..5520    +  rep_origin     ori: high-copy-number ColE1/pMB1/pBR322/pUC origin of replication
   5745..5762    +  terminator     rrnB T2 terminator (fragment): transcription terminator T2 from the E. coli rrnB gene
   5787..5806    -  CDS            lacZα (fragment): LacZα fragment of β-galactosidase; lacZ fragment
   6276..6309    +  protein_bind   FRT (minimal): supports FLP-mediated excision but not integration (Turan and Bode, 2011) FLP recombinase from the Saccharomyces cerevisiae 2μ plasmid
   9673..10629   -  CDS            xyrB: XYL2_CANTR - Experimental evidence at protein level: Swiss-Prot protein existence level 1. Reduces D-xylose into xylitol. Preferentially utilizes NADPH as a cosubstrate. From Candida tropicalis (Yeast).
>Addgene plasmid #155341 | SZ_EC_02 | addgene full sequence | sequence record 316921 | Addgene NGS Result
GGTTGAAATGAATCGGCCGACGCTCGGTAGTCGGAAAGAGCCGGGACCGGCCGGCGAGCATAAACCGGAC
GCAGTAGGATGTCCTGCACGGGTCTTTTTGTGGGGTGTGGAGAAAGGGGTGCTTGGAGATGGAAGCCGGT
AGAACCGGGCTGCTTGGGGGGATTTGGGGCCGCTGGGCTCCAAAGAGGGGTAGGCATTTCGTTGGGGTTA
CGTAATTGCGGCATTTGGGTCCTGCGCGCATGTCCCATTGGTCAGAATTAGTCCGGATAGGAGACTTATC
AGCCAATCACAGCGCCGGATCCACCTGTAGGTTGGGTTGGGTGGGAGCACCCCTCCACAGAGTAGAGTCA
AACAGCAGCAGCAACATGATAGTTGGGGGTGTGCGTGTTAAAGGAAAAAAAAAGAAGCTTGGGTTATATT
CCCGCTCTATTTAGAGGTTGCGGGATAGACGCCGACGGAGGGCAATGGCGCCATGGAACCTTGCGGATAT
CGATACGCCGCGGCGGACTGCGTCCGAGCCAGCTCCAGCAGCGTTTTTTCCGGGCCATTGAGCCGACTGC
GACCCCGCCAACGTGTCTTGGCCCACGCACTCATGTCATGTTGGTGTTGGGAGGCCACTTTTTAAGTAGC
ACAAGGCACCTAGCTCGCAGCAAGGTGTCCGAACCAAAGAAGCGGCTGCAGTGGTGCAAACGGGGCGGAA
ACGGCGGGAAAAAGCCACGGGGGCACGAATTGAGGCACGCCCTCGAATTTGAGACGAGTCACGGCCCCAT
TCGCCCGCGCAATGGCTCGCCAACGCCCGGTCTTTTGCACCACATCAGGTTACCCCAAGCCAAACCTTTG
TGTTAAAAAGCTTAACATATTATACCGAACGTAGGTTTGGGCGGGCTTGCTCCGTCTGTCCAAGGCAACA
TTTATATAAGGGTCTGCATCGCCGGCTCAATTGAATCTTTTTTCTTCTTCTCTTCTCTATATTCATTCTT
GAATTAAACACACATCAACAATGTCTTCTAACCTGTCATTTGTTCTTCGAAAGCCATTGGATCTCGTCTT
TGAGGATCGGCCCGACCCCAAGATCCAGGACCCCCACTCCGTCAAGGTGGCAGTCAAAAAGACCGGAGTT
TGCGGCTCGGATGTCCACTACTATCTGCATGGAGGAATCGGCGACTTCATTGTCAAGGCTCCCATGGTTC
TAGGCCATGAAAGTGCCGGAGAGGTGGTTGAGGTTGGTCCTGAAGTCAAGGACCTCAAGGTGGGAGATCG
AGTGGCTCTCGAGCCCGGAGTGCCGTCTCGATTGTCACAGGAGTACAAGGAGGGACGATACAACCTGTGT
CCTTGCATGGTGTTTGCTGCCACCCCTCCCTACGACGGTACTCTGTGTCGTCACTACATCATTCCCGAGG
ACTTTTGTGTCAAGCTGCCTGATCATGTGTCTCTCGAGGAGGGAGCTCTTGTGGAGCCTCTGTCCGTGGC
TGTCCACTGCAACAAGCTGGCCAAGACCACTGCCCAGGACGTGGTTATTGTATTTGGAGCTGGCCCAGTC
GGACTGCTAGCCGTGGGAGTGGCCAATGCCTTTGGATCATCTACCATTGTGTGTGTTGATCTTGTTCCCG
AGAAGCTGGAGCTCGCCAAGAAGTTCGGTGCCACTCATACGTTTGTACCCACTAAGGGAGACAGTCCCAA
CGAGTCTGCTGACAAGATCCGAGCTCTGATCAAGGGCGCTGGTCTCTCTGACTCGCCCAATGTGGCTTTG
GAGTGCACCGGAGCTGAGCCTTCTATTCAGACTGCTGTTTCTGTGCTGGCCACTTCCGGTCGACTTGTGC
AGGTCGGCATGGGCAAGGATGACGTCAACTTCCCTATCACCAAATGCATTGTAAAGGAGATTACCGTGCT
CGGATCGTTCCGATACTGCCATGGTGACTATCCCCTGGCTGTTCAGCTGGTTGCTTCTGGCAAGATTGAC
GTCAAGAAGCTGGTGACCAACCGGTTCACCTTCAAGGAGGCTGAGCAGGCGTACAAGACGGCGGCCGAGG
GCAAGGCCATCAAGATCATCATTGACGGTCCCGAGGAGGAGTAGTACGCGTGCATTCCTTCTGTTCGGAA
TCAACCTCAAGGTTAACGGCCACGATCCCCTCGTTGTTACTCTTGGTCAGCCCATTGTCGGTAACGCTGG
CTTTGCTAACTGGGTCGATAAACTCTTCTTTGGCCAGGAGAACCCCGATGTCTCCAAGGTGTCCAAAGAC
CGAAAGCTCTACCGAATCACCCACCGAGGAGATATCGTCCCTCAAGTGCCCTTCTGGGACGGTTACCAGC
ACTGCTCTGGTGAGGTCTTTATTGACTGGCCCCTGATCCACCCTCCTCTCTCCAACGTTGTCATGTGCCA
GGGCCAGAGCAATAAACAGTGCTCTGCCGGTAACACTCTGCTCCAGCAGGTCAATGTGATTGGAAACCAT
CTGCAGTACTTCGTCACCGAGGGTGTCTGTGGTATCTAAGCTATTTATCACTCTTTACAACTTCTACCTC
AACTATCTACTTTAATAAATGAATATCGTTTATTCTCTATGATTACTGTATATGCGTTCCTCTAAGACAA
ATCGAAACCAGCATGCGATCGAATGGCATACAAAAGTTTCTTCCGAAGTTGATCAATGTCCTGATAGTCA
GGCAGCTTGAGAAGATTGACACAGGTGGAGGCCGTAGGGAACCGATCAACCTGTCTACCAGCGTTACGAA
TGGCAAATGACGGGTTCAAAGCCTTGAATCCTTGCAATGGTGCCTTGGATACTGATGTCACAAACTTAAG
AAGCAGCCGCTTGTCCTCTTCCTCGAAACTCTCAAACACAGTCCAGAAGTCCTTTATAGTTTGATCTGTA
TCCAGATAGCCTCCGTAATTGGTGTGTGTCTTCAAATCCCAGACGTCCACATTGGCATGTCCTCCACTGA
TAAGCATTTGAAGTTCATCTGCGTTGAACATTGAGACCCACGAAGGGTCAATGAGCTGGTATAGACCGCC
CAAGAATGCATCTGAGTGGCCTGCCATAGCACTATTGTAGAGTGGCCATTGTTCGTGTCGATCCGTACGA
CGATCATGGAGCGAGCGGCCACGAAATTAGATAGCCACTAAAACTAGTCCTGTCCACGGAAGGCCGTTTG
TTAGCCGCTTATATCGTTGGAACAATACTTTTGTTGCCGGCATCTAATTTCATAATTTCGTGATTAATTT
TTCCCGCCAAAAAATAAAAAATCAAAAACAAAAAATAAAAAGGAACTCCGGTAAGAGCGCTCCCGAAACC
GGAAATGCATGGTTTCTCTCATGTGTGCCTCTTGCTTGTCTCAGGCCGGTCCAGAAACAAACCTCGAGCT
TCCGCCTCCAAGACCCTGCTTTCGGAGAAGCAGCCAATGGCTGTTGTTTGTCACTGTTCCCTGTCTTGGT
TTTTTTGGCCCTTCTTTTCTTCTTCCCCCCATGAAACCTTGTGTGTGTCCTGTGCAATAATTATCGCGTG
CATTCGCGGCCGCATTTAAATCCCCACTTCAGAAGTTCCTATACTTTCTAGAGAATAGGAACTTCACTAT
AGAGTCGAATAAGGGCGACACCCCATAATTAGCCCGGGCGAAAGGCCCAGTCTTTCGACTGAGCCTTTCG
TTTTATTTGATGCCTGGCAGTTCCCTACTCTCGCATGGGGAGTCCCCACACTACCATCGGCGCTACGGCG
TTTCACTTCTGAGTTCGGCATGGGGTCAGGTGGGACCACCGCGCTACTGCCGCCAGGCAAACAAGGGGTG
TTATGAGCCATATTCAGGTATAAATGGGCTCGCGATAATGTTCAGAATTGGTTAATTGGTTGTAACACTG
ACCCCTATTTGTTTATTTTTCTAAATACATTCAAATATGTATCCGCTCATGAGACAATAACCCTGATAAA
TGCTTCAATAATATTGAAAAAGGAAGAATATGAGTATTCAACATTTCCGTGTCGCCCTTATTCCCTTTTT
TGCGGCATTTTGCCTTCCTGTTTTTGCTCACCCAGAAACGCTGGTGAAAGTAAAAGATGCTGAAGATCAG
TTGGGTGCACGAGTGGGTTACATCGAACTGGATCTCAACAGCGGTAAGATCCTTGAGAGTTTTCGCCCCG
AAGAACGTTTTCCAATGATGAGCACTTTTAAAGTTCTGCTATGTGGCGCGGTATTATCCCGTATTGACGC
CGGGCAAGAGCAACTCGGTCGCCGCATACACTATTCTCAGAATGACTTGGTTGAGTACTCACCAGTCACA
GAAAAGCATCTTACGGATGGCATGACAGTAAGAGAATTATGCAGTGCTGCCATAACCATGAGTGATAACA
CTGCGGCCAACTTACTTCTGACAACGATCGGAGGACCGAAGGAGCTAACCGCTTTTTTGCACAACATGGG
GGATCATGTAACTCGCCTTGATCGTTGGGAACCGGAGCTGAATGAAGCCATACCAAACGACGAGCGTGAC
ACCACGATGCCTGTAGCGATGGCAACAACGTTGCGCAAACTATTAACTGGCGAACTACTTACTCTAGCTT
CCCGGCAACAATTAATAGACTGGATGGAGGCGGATAAAGTTGCAGGACCACTTCTGCGCTCGGCCCTTCC
GGCTGGCTGGTTTATTGCTGATAAATCCGGAGCCGGTGAGCGTGGTTCTCGCGGTATCATCGCAGCGCTG
GGGCCAGATGGTAAGCCCTCCCGTATCGTAGTTATCTACACGACGGGGAGTCAGGCAACTATGGATGAAC
GAAATAGACAGATCGCTGAGATAGGTGCCTCACTGATTAAGCATTGGTAAGCAGAGCATTACGCTGACTT
GACGGGACGGCGCAAGCTCATGACCAAAATCCCTTAACGTGAGTTACGCGCGCGTCGTTCCACTGAGCGT
CAGACCCCGTAGAAAAGATCAAAGGATCTTCTTGAGATCCTTTTTTTCTGCGCGTAATCTGCTGCTTGCA
AACAAAAAAACCACCGCTACCAGCGGTGGTTTGTTTGCCGGATCAAGAGCTACCAACTCTTTTTCCGAAG
GTAACTGGCTTCAGCAGAGCGCAGATACCAAATACTGTTCTTCTAGTGTAGCCGTAGTTAGCCCACCACT
TCAAGAACTCTGTAGCACCGCCTACATACCTCGCTCTGCTAATCCTGTTACCAGTGGCTGCTGCCAGTGG
CGATAAGTCGTGTCTTACCGGGTTGGACTCAAGACGATAGTTACCGGATAAGGCGCAGCGGTCGGGCTGA
ACGGGGGGTTCGTGCACACAGCCCAGCTTGGAGCGAACGACCTACACCGAACTGAGATACCTACAGCGTG
AGCTATGAGAAAGCGCCACGCTTCCCGAAGGGAGAAAGGCGGACAGGTATCCGGTAAGCGGCAGGGTCGG
AACAGGAGAGCGCACGAGGGAGCTTCCAGGGGGAAACGCCTGGTATCTTTATAGTCCTGTCGGGTTTCGC
CACCTCTGACTTGAGCGTCGATTTTTGTGATGCTCGTCAGGGGGGCGGAGCCTATGGAAAAACGCCAGCA
ACGCGGCCTTTTTACGGTTCCTGGCCTTTTGCTGGCCTTTTGCTCACATGTTCTTTCCTGCGTTATCCCC
TGATTCTGTGGATAACCGTATTACCGCCTTTGAGTGAGCTGATACCGCTCGCCGCAGCCGAACGACCGAG
CGCAGCGAGTCAGTGAGCGAGGAAGCGGAAGGCGAGAGTAGGGAACTGCCAGGCATCAAACTAAGCAGAA
GGCCCCTGACGGATGGCCTTTTTGCGTTTCTACAAACTCTTTCTGTGTTGTAAAACGACGGCCAGTCTTA
AGCTCGGGCCCCCTGGGCGGTTCTGATAACGAGTAATCGTTAATCCGCAAATAACGTAAAAACCCGCTTC
GGCGGGTTTTTTTATGGGGGGAGTTTAGGGAAAGAGCATTTGTCAGAATATTTAAGGGCGCCTGTCACTT
TGCTTGATATATGAGAATTATTTAACCTTATAAATGAGAAAAAAGCAACGCACTTTAAATAAGATACGTT
GCTTTTTCGATTGATGAACACCTATAATTAAACTATTCATCTATTATTTATGATTTTTTGTATATACAAT
ATTTCTAGTTTGTTAAAGAGAATTAAGAAAATAAATCTCGAAAATAATAAAGGGAAAATCAGTTTTTGAT
ATCAAAATTATACATGTCAACGATAATACAAAATATAATACAAACTATAAGATGTTATCAGTATTTATTA
TGCATTTAGAATAAATTTTGTGTCGCCCTTATTCGACTCACTATAGAAGTTCCTATTCTCTAGAAAGTAT
AGGAACTTCACTTCATTTTATTTAAATTTGCGGCCGCGAATGCGTGCGATAAAAAACTGTAGTAGTGTGG
TGATGGAGTCATAACCCGCTCCGGCTATGTGCGGATACAGTATTGTCTCAGACAGTGGTCGCGAGCAATG
TCTTGTGCATCTTCATACTTTTTTTTTTTTTATTTTGAGTGGGGAGGTTGAGGTTGGGTCAGAGGTTGGG
TCATCCATGAAGAGGTTAACAGAACGAGCCACGATAGGGGGAAGGATCTTCAACTCGATCCGCTATTGTT
CTCAGTGATGGCAAATAGATTCATCTAAGACCTACCGGTACAAGTAAAGTACAGCACACGTAATTTTTCT
TGCGGCTAGTCTACTCTCAGTGCATGTAACGTGCGGATCTAGCCCATGAACAGGTGGTTTTTACCCTCCT
GCTCTCCACATTTCCAGATAGATGCAGGCTTCTATGGTTGTTCCACACTCTTGTCAGAGGAGATGCCCGT
ATACGACCACCATAAGCGACCCTATTACGGGGCCCGAACAAGCCCCGTTGATAGACACTGTAACGTGCAA
CGCTTACGCAACTAACATGAATGAATACGATATACATCAAAGACTATGATACGCAGTATTGCACACTGTA
CGAGTAAGGGCACTAGCCACTGCACTCAAGTGAAACCGTTGCCCGGGTACGAGTATGAGTATGTACAGTA
TGTTTAGTATTGTACTTGGACAATGCTTGTATCGTACATTCTCAAGTGTCAAACATAAATATCCGTTGCT
ATATCCTCGCACCACCACGTAGCTCGCTATATCCCTGTGTTGAATCCATCCATCTTGGATTGCCAATTGT
GCACACAGAACCGGGCACTCACTTCCCCATCCACACTTCAACGGAATGCGTGCGATTTATTTCTCCAGGC
AGGCGTTTTCGGCCAGCTTGAACGCCTTGAGTAGCACGTCTGTGTCCACATTCTTGTATTTGACCTCTTC
TTCGTGAACCTGTACCTGGCCTGTCTTGTTGGGGTCGCAAAGCCAGGCGTGATGGGCACTTCCAATGGCA
CAAGCGTTTGCCATTTCCAGACCACATCTCCAAGCGCCCTTTGTTGGTTTTAAGATGGCAGACATTACGC
TGCAGATAGCAGTGTTGACCGAGGCGCCTCCCACAAAATACACCTTTCCAATATCGCCATGCATCATGCG
TTGGAGTCTCATTTTGATACTGAGGGCCTGGCTTTGAATGATGGCAGTGGCGTCCATTTGTGGCGGCCAC
GTGTCCTTGAGATTTTGAGCCTGCGGTTTGTGTTCGGTTGCCAGTGAGTCCTCTGGAGAAGCCATCTCTG
TAAGCTGTTCACTTTGTCTGTTGTAGATGAAACGTCGTTCAAAGGGACCTGCTCGAGGAAGGATTTCTCG
TAGTGGAAAGTAGATGCCAACATGGACATCGTCAGCAGACACTGTGTTGGTGGTCTCGGCCGCCTCATTA
AACTCGTCCCAGCCTCCAAGCTCGTCTCGGATCTTCTCTCGTGCTAGACCTCCGTTGCAGTAGCACAGCA
TGCCCATGTATCCCTCCATGGGGTGGTTGAACACATGGTATCCGGGGTCGGGCATGTACTTGTTTGTTAC
GACGAGGGCGGTCGTAGATGTTCCCAAAGACACAATCACGTCATTGGCCTGTAAGGGGAGAGCCAGCATA
GTGCCTGGGTTGTCGCCTGTGAACTGTGCCACCTGACAAGAGGGAGAGAAGCCCTTGGAGACGAAATAGG
GCGAGATTTTGCCCAGTAGAGCCTTGGGGTCTGTTTCCACGTCTCCAAGGAGGGACTCGACCGAGTGGGT
GTCATCGGTGATGAGATCTGTGAGTTTCTTGCACCACTGGCCATTCTGGATGTCCCACAGATTCATTCCA
CAGGCGTCAGCAAGATCAAAGGGGCACGCCTTGCCGGCAAACAGAGATGCTAGAAAGTTGGATATGAGCT
GGACCCGTGACGTGGCCTTGAATACCTTGGGGTTGCGTTCCTTGACCTTGAGAATCTGGGGCCCGGTGAA
ACGAGTATGTGCTCGAGAGCCAGTGATCTCAGCCAGCTGCTCGGGACCGCCGACTGCAGCCTCAAACTGC
GCACACTCCTTCTCCGTGCTTGCATCCTGCCAATTGGGGCTGACTTCGAGCGCCAGTAAGGATGACACTC
CTGTAGACAAGTCTTTGTGTTTGTCCAGAGAACCCAGGCCCTCCTTGTAGCTGCTGTTGAGATAAACAGA
GCCGTGTTGCTGGCACGAGCCCGACACAAACTTGATCGTGGAAAGGTCTATTTCCTTTGACAGACGCTCT
ATCAGCAAGTCCACAGCTGCCCCCCACATTGCCACAGGAGCATTGATTTCTCCGGCCACTGTAGAGCTGT
GAAAGACGCCCTTTTCGGTGTTGAACTGCGGCAAGTCGTCCTCAAAGTCCACATGGACTTGTGTGACCGT
GTCCAGCGTTTTTGTGTCCAGAATGATGCCCTTGAGCTGTTGAGTCGAAAGATCCAGTCCGAGATACATT
TTGAATGATTCTTATACTCAGAAGGAAATGCTTAACGATTTCGGGTGTGAGTTGACAAGGAGAGAGAGAA
AAGAAGAGGAAAGGTAATTCGGGGACGGTGGTCTTTTATACCCTTGGCTTAAGTCCCAACCACAAAGCAA
AAAAATTTTCAGTAGTCTATTTTGCGTCCGGCATGGGTTACCCGGATGGCCAGACAAAGAAACTAGTACA
AAGTCTGAACAAGCGTAGATTCCAGACTGCAGTACCCTACGCCCTTAACGGCAAGTGTGGGAACCGGGGG
AGGTTTGATATGTGGGGTGAAGGGGGCTCTCGCCGGGGTTGGGTCCGCTACTGGGTCAATTTGGGGTCAA
TTGGGGCAATTGGGGCTGTTTTTTGGGACACAAATGCGCCGCCAACCCGGTCTCTGCGATAAGCTTCGAG
AAGCCCGAACTCGAGCCAAGGGTTCTGGTTTTGATGATCTGGTCGAGGCTGCTGACGGAGAGCTCAACAA
GGTTGATGGTCTGGCGCGAAAGGCGTTGAAACAGAATGAGCCAGACAGCAAGGACAAGGTGGCCAACAGC
AAGGAGTCCAAAAAGCCCTCTATTGACGAGATCCACGATGTTATTGCTCATGAGGTTTCCGAGCTCGATG
CTGGGAAGAAGAAGTGATTTGTATATAAGAAATAAATGAGATATAGTAAAGGAGTGCAAGAGAATGGCAA
GGTGGTCAAATTCTATATTACTTGCAGTCACTGGTTCCTCGTTGACATGAATGAAGTTACCGTTGGCATA
GCTGATTTAATATATAACTGTCCAACTAACTCTCACCTAGATATAACCCATGTGTGTGTTTCCAATCATC
AATCGCTTAGGCGAAAATGGGAAGGTTAGCGTAGACACCGGGATCGTTGAATCGCAGGTTCTTGTTGAGG
TTGGAGATCTCCTTAATCTCGGCCTCGGTCAGGTCAAAGTCCAGAGATTCGAGGTTCTGAGTTTGTCGCT
CGACGTTGTTGGACTTGGGGATGACGGCAATGCCTCGCTGGGTAGCCCATCGCAGCAGAACCTGGGAGGG
GGTCTTGTTGTGAGCCTTGGCGATCTTGGTGATGGTCTCGTTCTCGAAAAGAGGAGGGACCTTCTGGTCC
ATGCCAATCTCCACAAAGGAGGCGGGGCCGAAAGAAGAGTAGGCAGTGACCTGGATGTTGTTGTCCTTTG
CGAGCTGGGTCAGCTGGGGCTGCACCAGGTAGGGGTGGTGCTCAATCTGCAGAGCAGAAATGGGGTGCTT
GTTGTAGGTCTGGACGTCGTAAATGTTCTGGGCGGTGAAGTTGGAGACACCAATGGACTTGGCGATTCCG
GTATCAACTAGCTCCTCGAGAGCCTCCCAGGTCTCTCGGGTAGGGATCTTGGCCAGAGGGTTAGGACCCG
AGTCAGTGGCGTTGGTCCATCCAGCCCACTCCTTCTCGGAGATGGGAATGTACTGCATGGGGATGGGGAA
GTGGATGAGGTAGAGATCGATGTAGTCGAGTCCCCACCACTCGTTCTGCTCCTTGGCGATCTGCAGAGCG
TGCTCCTTTGAGTGGAAGGTGTTCCACAACTTGGTGGTGATGAAGATGTCCTCTCGCTTGACCAGGCCAT
CCTTGATGGCTCGTCGGATACCTTCGCCGGCCTCTCGCTCGTTCTGGTAGTCGAAGGCGCCGTCAAACAG
TCTGTAACCGTTCTTGATGGCTCCGTAGACGGTGTCGGCGGTCTTGTCACGGGGGACCTTCCACAGGCCG
AATCCGACCTTGGGCATGGACTTTCCGGAGGCGAGCTTGAAGGACATTGTAACTGTGGTGTGAATTTCTC
CGCAGGGGTAGTTGATGGAGAGAAGAAGAGATGGTGCAGCGGAATTTTTGGATATATGGTTTTTTTTTTG
GATATGGTAACAAAACCAAAACACTAAAAGCAAACGGTAGGTTGCCTTCAAATAGAGTTGCGTCTACCCA
GTAATTTATGGACCTTTTGCGTTGCGACAATATTGTCTTGTACGACAGAGATATGGACGGAGCGGGCCAG
GTGAGGGGAAAAAGGAAAGTCACGTGACCCACTCCGCCCCCGAGTCTCGCCGTTGTTTTTCTCCTCTTTT
GCGGGCTCCTGTTTCCGCGTCGCAATGGTCTTGACTTGTGGGGGTTGTAGGCATGTATCCGTAGTTAGCA
CACCCAGCTGCTACATGTAGCCCCGCACGGTCAACGTCATGTTACTTTTTCCCGCTAAAAAAGTTCACAC
GAATGTTGAGAGCTGTCAAATCAACTGGGGCGTGTTCAGAGCACGAGGCTTTGTGCGCCGGAGGGAGAGC
GTCTGTGGGAGTTATTTGCCCGCATGCCATTGGTCTGTCCAGCTATCGTGACTCATGATACATATCTGCT
TACAAGGTCTGCCGTCACTAGACGATAAAATTGGGAGACTGTAAAAAGGTCTTCTAGAAGAGCTGCCAGA
GGTGGATTGATGAAGGGGGAGATTGATGGCGCAAGGGGATAGTAGAAAGGGCACGGCGATGCACTGAAAT
GACTACCGCTTGTCAATACTACCAATATCACAGATGTACAAGTACACATATCTAACCCGCTTTGTTTCCA
CTCGTACACTCCATTCATATCTATCTCCAATCAGCACTCTAAGACCTGTATGTACTGTAGTTGGAAAATA
CCAAGCCCTGCATGTACTACGGTACAAAAAAAACGGTACATACAGTCAGCGACATCGGCCTTCCAACAAG
ACAAGGAGAGGCGGGAACAATGTATGCTGCACACCACGGAGACTGGTTGCAAACAACAGAAGCGCGCAAT
CGC
